>Addgene plasmid #149291 | pEE495 | addgene full sequence | sequence record 305898 | Addgene NGS Result
AAGCTTGCATGCCTGCAGGTCAACATGGTGGAGCACGACACTCTCGTCTACTCCAAGAATATCAAAGATA
CAGTCTCAGAAGACCAGAGGGCTATTGAGACTTTTCAACAAAGGGTAATATCGGGAAACCTCCTCGGATT
CCATTGCCCAGCTATCTGTCACTTCATCGAAAGGACAGTAGAAAAGGAAGATGGCTTCTACAAATGCCAT
CATTGCGATAAAGGAAAGGCTATCGTTCAAGATGCCTCTACCGACAGTGGTCCCAAAGATGGACCCCCAC
CCACGAGGAACATCGTGGAAAAAGAAGACGTTCCAACCACGTCTTCAAAGCAAGTGGATTGATGTGATGG
TCAACATGGTGGAGCACGACACTCTCGTCTACTCCAAGAATATCAAAGATACAGTCTCAGAAGACCAGAG
GGCTATTGAGACTTTTCAACAAAGGGTAATATCGGGAAACCTCCTCGGATTCCATTGCCCAGCTATCTGT
CACTTCATCGAAAGGACAGTAGAAAAGGAAGATGGCTTCTACAAATGCCATCATTGCGATAAAGGAAAGG
CTATCGTTCAAGATGCCTCTACCGACAGTGGTCCCAAAGATGGACCCCCACCCACGAGGAACATCGTGGA
AAAAGAAGACGTTCCAACCACGTCTTCAAAGCAAGTGGATTGATGTGATATCTCCACTGACGTAAGGGAT
GACGCACAATCCCACTATCCTTCGCAAGACCCTTCCTCTATATAAGGAAGTTCATTTCATTTGGAGAGGA
TAAAACATTGCACCTATGGTGTTGCCCTGGCTGGGGTATGTCAGTGATCGCAGTAGAATGTACTAATTGA
CAAGTTGGAGAATACGGTAGAACGTCCTTATCCAACACAGCCTTTATCCCTCTCCCTGACGAGGTTTTTG
TCAGTGTAATATTTCTTTTTGAACTATCCAGCTTAGTACCGTACGGGAAAGTGACTGGTGTGCTTATCTT
TGAAATGTTACTTTGGGTTTCGGTTCTTTAGGTTAGTAAGAAAGCACTTGTCTTCTCATACAAAGGAAAA
CCTGAGACGTATCGCTTACGAAAGTAGCAATGAAAGAAAGGTGGTGGTTTTAATCGCTACCGCAAAAACG
ATGGGGTCGTTTTAATTAACTTCTCCTACGCAAGCGTCTAAACGGACGTTGGGGTTTTGCTAGTTTCTTT
AGAGAAAACTAGCTAAGTCTTTAATGTTATCATTAGAGATGGCATAAATATAATACTTGTGTCTGCTGAT
AAGATCATTTTAATTTGGACGATTAGACTTGTTGAACTACAGGTTACTGAATCACTTGCGCTAATCAACA
TGGGAGATATGTACGATGAATCATTTGACAAGTCGGGCGGTCCTGCTGACTTGATGGACGATTCTTGGGT
GGAATCAGTTTCGTGGAAAGATCTGTTGAAGAAGTTACACAGCATAAAATTTGCACTACAGTCTGGTAGA
GATGAGATCACTGGGTTACTAGCGGCACTGAATAGACAGTGTCCTTATTCACCATATGAGCAGTTTCCAG
ATAAGAAGGTGTATTTCCTTTTAGACTCACGGGCTAACAGTGCTCTTGGTGTGATTCAGAACGCTTCAGC
GTTCAAGAGACGAGCTGATGAGAAGAATGCAGTGGCGGGTGTTACAAATATTCCTGCGAATCCAAACACA
ACGGTTACGACGAACCAAGGGAGTACTACTACTACCAAGGCGAACACTGGCTCGACTTTGGAAGAAGACT
TGTACACTTATTACAAATTCGATGATGCCTCTACAGCTTTCCACAAATCTCTAACTTCGTTAGAGAACAT
GGAGTTGAAGAGTTATTACCGAAGGAACTTTGAGAAAGTATTCGGGATTAAGTTTGGTGGAGCAGCTGCT
AGTTCATCTGCACCGCCTCCAGCGAGTGGAGGTCCGATACGTCCTAATCCCTAGGGATTTAAGGACGTGA
ACTCTGTTGAGATCTCTGTGAAATTCAGAGGGTGGGTGATACCATATTCACTGATGCCATTAGCGACATC
TAAATAGGGCTAATTGTGACTAATTTGAGGGAATTTCCTTTACCATTGACGTCAGTGTCGTTGGTAGCAT
TTGAGTTTCGGAGCATCTTGTTCTGGGGTTTCACACTATCTTTAGAGAAAGTGTTAAGTTAATTAAGTTA
TCTTAATTAAGAGCATAATTATACTGATTTGTCTCTCGTTGATAGAGTCTATCATTCTGTTACTAAAAAT
TTGACAACTCGGTTTGCTGACCTACTGGTTACTGTATCACTTACCCGAGTTAACGAGTCTAGAAACGTGT
GAAAGAAACAATTGAGGTTTTAGAGCTAGAAATAGCAAGTTAAAATAAGGCTAGTCCGTTATCAACTTGA
AAAAGTGGCACCGAGTCGGTGCTCCCTAGTCTATAAATATAAGAGACCCTCTTATAGTAAGCAGAGTTGT
TGGAGACGTTCTTGATCCGTTTAATAGATCAATCACTCTAAAGGTTACTTATGGCCAAGTGCTTGGTAGT
AGCGACTCCATGGTTTTAGAGCTAGAAATAGCAAGTTAAAATAAGGCTAGTCCGTTATCAACTTGAAAAA
GTGGCACCGAGTCGGTGCTCCCTAGTCTATAAATATAAGAGACCCTCTTATAGTAAGCAGAGTTGTTGGA
GACGTTCTTGATCCGTTTAATAGATCAATCACTCTAAAGGTTACTTATGGCCAACAGGTTGATTGTCTTC
TCAAGCAGGTTTTAGAGCTAGAAATAGCAAGTTAAAATAAGGCTAGTCCGTTATCAACTTGAAAAAGTGG
CACCGAGTCGGTGCTCCCTAGTCTATAAATATAAGAGACCCTCTTATAGTAAGCAGAGTTGTTGGAGACG
TTCTTGATCCGTTTAATAGATCAATCACTCTAAAGGTTACTTATGGCCAAAGTGCCGGGCATGTCCCGAA
GACATTAAACTACGGTTCTTTAAGTAGATCCGTGTCTGAAGTTTTAGGTTCAATTTAAACCTACGAGATT
GACATTCTCGACTGATCTTGATTGATCGGTAAGTCTTTTGTAATTTAATTTTCTTTTTGATTTTATTTTA
AATTGTTATCTGTTTCTGTGTATAGACTGTTTGAGATCGGCGTTTGGCCGACTCATTGTCTTACCATAGG
GGAACGGACTTTGTTTGTGTTGTTATTTTATTTGTATTTTATTAAAATTCTCAACGATCTGAAAAAGCCT
CGCGGCTAAGAGATTGTTGGGGGGTGAGTAAGTACTTTTAAAGTGATGATGGTTACAAAGGCAAAAGGGG
TAAAACCCCTCGCCTACGTAAGCGTTATTACGCCCGTCTGTACTTATATCAGTACACTGACGAGTCCCTA
AAGGACGAAACGGGAGAACGCTAGCCACCACCACCACCACCACGTGTGAATTACAGGTGACCAGCTCGAA
TTTCCCCGATCGTTCAAACATTTGGCAATAAAGTTTCTTAAGATTGAATCCTGTTGCCGGTCTTGCGATG
ATTATCATATAATTTCTGTTGAATTACGTTAAGCATGTAATAATTAACATGTAATGCATGACGTTATTTA
TGAGATGGGTTTTTATGATTAGAGTCCCGCAATTATACATTTAATACGCGATAGAAAACAAAATATAGCG
CGCAAACTAGGATAAATTATCGCGCGCGGTGTCATCTATGTTACTAGATCGGGAATTAAACTATCAGTGT
TTGACAGGATATATTGGCGGGTAAACCTAAGAGAAAAGAGCGTTTATTAGAATAATCGGATATTTAAAAG
GGCGTGAAAAGGTTTATCCGTTCGTCCATTTGTATGTGCATGCCAACCACAGGGTTCCCCTCGGGATCAA
AGTACTTTGATCCAACCCCTCCGCTGCTATAGTGCAGTCGGCTTCTGACGTTCAGTGCAGCCGTCTTCTG
AAAACGACATGTCGCACAAGTCCTAAGTTACGCGACAGGCTGCCGCCCTGCCCTTTTCCTGGCGTTTTCT
TGTCGCGTGTTTTAGTCGCATAAAGTAGAATACTTGCGACTAGAACCGGAGACATTACGCCATGAACAAG
AGCGCCGCCGCTGGCCTGCTGGGCTATGCCCGCGTCAGCACCGACGACCAGGACTTGACCAACCAACGGG
CCGAACTGCACGCGGCCGGCTGCACCAAGCTGTTTTCCGAGAAGATCACCGGCACCAGGCGCGACCGCCC
GGAGCTGGCCAGGATGCTTGACCACCTACGCCCTGGCGACGTTGTGACAGTGACCAGGCTAGACCGCCTG
GCCCGCAGCACCCGCGACCTACTGGACATTGCCGAGCGCATCCAGGAGGCCGGCGCGGGCCTGCGTAGCC
TGGCAGAGCCGTGGGCCGACACCACCACGCCGGCCGGCCGCATGGTGTTGACCGTGTTCGCCGGCATTGC
CGAGTTCGAGCGTTCCCTAATCATCGACCGCACCCGGAGCGGGCGCGAGGCCGCCAAGGCCCGAGGCGTG
AAGTTTGGCCCCCGCCCTACCCTCACCCCGGCACAGATCGCGCACGCCCGCGAGCTGATCGACCAGGAAG
GCCGCACCGTGAAAGAGGCGGCTGCACTGCTTGGCGTGCATCGCTCGACCCTGTACCGCGCACTTGAGCG
CAGCGAGGAAGTGACGCCCACCGAGGCCAGGCGGCGCGGTGCCTTCCGTGAGGACGCATTGACCGAGGCC
GACGCCCTGGCGGCCGCCGAGAATGAACGCCAAGAGGAACAAGCATGAAACCGCACCAGGACGGCCAGGA
CGAACCGTTTTTCATTACCGAAGAGATCGAGGCGGAGATGATCGCGGCCGGGTACGTGTTCGAGCCGCCC
GCGCACGTCTCAACCGTGCGGCTGCATGAAATCCTGGCCGGTTTGTCTGATGCCAAGCTGGCGGCCTGGC
CGGCCAGCTTGGCCGCTGAAGAAACCGAGCGCCGCCGTCTAAAAAGGTGATGTGTATTTGAGTAAAACAG
CTTGCGTCATGCGGTCGCTGCGTATATGATGCGATGAGTAAATAAACAAATACGCAAGGGGAACGCATGA
AGGTTATCGCTGTACTTAACCAGAAAGGCGGGTCAGGCAAGACGACCATCGCAACCCATCTAGCCCGCGC
CCTGCAACTCGCCGGGGCCGATGTTCTGTTAGTCGATTCCGATCCCCAGGGCAGTGCCCGCGATTGGGCG
GCCGTGCGGGAAGATCAACCGCTAACCGTTGTCGGCATCGACCGCCCGACGATTGACCGCGACGTGAAGG
CCATCGGCCGGCGCGACTTCGTAGTGATCGACGGAGCGCCCCAGGCGGCGGACTTGGCTGTGTCCGCGAT
CAAGGCAGCCGACTTCGTGCTGATTCCGGTGCAGCCAAGCCCTTACGACATATGGGCCACCGCCGACCTG
GTGGAGCTGGTTAAGCAGCGCATTGAGGTCACGGATGGAAGGCTACAAGCGGCCTTTGTCGTGTCGCGGG
CGATCAAAGGCACGCGCATCGGCGGTGAGGTTGCCGAGGCGCTGGCCGGGTACGAGCTGCCCATTCTTGA
GTCCCGTATCACGCAGCGCGTGAGCTACCCAGGCACTGCCGCCGCCGGCACAACCGTTCTTGAATCAGAA
CCCGAGGGCGACGCTGCCCGCGAGGTCCAGGCGCTGGCCGCTGAAATTAAATCAAAACTCATTTGAGTTA
ATGAGGTAAAGAGAAAATGAGCAAAAGCACAAACACGCTAAGTGCCGGCCGTCCGAGCGCACGCAGCAGC
AAGGCTGCAACGTTGGCCAGCCTGGCAGACACGCCAGCCATGAAGCGGGTCAACTTTCAGTTGCCGGCGG
AGGATCACACCAAGCTGAAGATGTACGCGGTACGCCAAGGCAAGACCATTACCGAGCTGCTATCTGAATA
CATCGCGCAGCTACCAGAGTAAATGAGCAAATGAATAAATGAGTAGATGAATTTTAGCGGCTAAAGGAGG
CGGCATGGAAAATCAAGAACAACCAGGCACCGACGCCGTGGAATGCCCCATGTGTGGAGGAACGGGCGGT
TGGCCAGGCGTAAGCGGCTGGGTTGCCTGCCGGCCCTGCAATGGCACTGGAACCCCCAAGCCCGAGGAAT
CGGCGTGAGCGGTCGCAAACCATCCGGCCCGGTACAAATCGGCGCGGCGCTGGGTGATGACCTGGTGGAG
AAGTTGAAGGCCGCGCAGGCCGCCCAGCGGCAACGCATCGAGGCAGAAGCACGCCCCGGTGAATCGTGGC
AAGCGGCCGCTGATCGAATCCGCAAAGAATCCCGGCAACCGCCGGCAGCCGGTGCGCCGTCGATTAGGAA
GCCGCCCAAGGGCGACGAGCAACCAGATTTTTTCGTTCCGATGCTCTATGACGTGGGCACCCGCGATAGT
CGCAGCATCATGGACGTGGCCGTTTTCCGTCTGTCGAAGCGTGACCGACGAGCTGGCGAGGTGATCCGCT
ACGAGCTTCCAGACGGGCACGTAGAGGTTTCCGCAGGGCCGGCCGGCATGGCCAGTGTGTGGGATTACGA
CCTGGTACTGATGGCGGTTTCCCATCTAACCGAATCCATGAACCGATACCGGGAAGGGAAGGGAGACAAG
CCCGGCCGCGTGTTCCGTCCACACGTTGCGGACGTACTCAAGTTCTGCCGGCGAGCCGATGGCGGAAAGC
AGAAAGACGACCTGGTAGAAACCTGCATTCGGTTAAACACCACGCACGTTGCCATGCAGCGTACGAAGAA
GGCCAAGAACGGCCGCCTGGTGACGGTATCCGAGGGTGAAGCCTTGATTAGCCGCTACAAGATCGTAAAG
AGCGAAACCGGGCGGCCGGAGTACATCGAGATCGAGCTAGCTGATTGGATGTACCGCGAGATCACAGAAG
GCAAGAACCCGGACGTGCTGACGGTTCACCCCGATTACTTTTTGATCGATCCCGGCATCGGCCGTTTTCT
CTACCGCCTGGCACGCCGCGCCGCAGGCAAGGCAGAAGCCAGATGGTTGTTCAAGACGATCTACGAACGC
AGTGGCAGCGCCGGAGAGTTCAAGAAGTTCTGTTTCACCGTGCGCAAGCTGATCGGGTCAAATGACCTGC
CGGAGTACGATTTGAAGGAGGAGGCGGGGCAGGCTGGCCCGATCCTAGTCATGCGCTACCGCAACCTGAT
CGAGGGCGAAGCATCCGCCGGTTCCTAATGTACGGAGCAGATGCTAGGGCAAATTGCCCTAGCAGGGGAA
AAAGGTCGAAAAGGTCTCTTTCCTGTGGATAGCACGTACATTGGGAACCCAAAGCCGTACATTGGGAACC
GGAACCCGTACATTGGGAACCCAAAGCCGTACATTGGGAACCGGTCACACATGTAAGTGACTGATATAAA
AGAGAAAAAAGGCGATTTTTCCGCCTAAAACTCTTTAAAACTTATTAAAACTCTTAAAACCCGCCTGGCC
TGTGCATAACTGTCTGGCCAGCGCACAGCCGAAGAGCTGCAAAAAGCGCCTACCCTTCGGTCGCTGCGCT
CCCTACGCCCCGCCGCTTCGCGTCGGCCTATCGCGGCCGCTGGCCGCTCAAAAATGGCTGGCCTACGGCC
AGGCAATCTACCAGGGCGCGGACAAGCCGCGCCGTCGCCACTCGACCGCCGGCGCCCACATCAAGGCACC
CTGCCTCGCGCGTTTCGGTGATGACGGTGAAAACCTCTGACACATGCAGCTCCCGGAGACGGTCACAGCT
TGTCTGTAAGCGGATGCCGGGAGCAGACAAGCCCGTCAGGGCGCGTCAGCGGGTGTTGGCGGGTGTCGGG
GCGCAGCCATGACCCAGTCACGTAGCGATAGCGGAGTGTATACTGGCTTAACTATGCGGCATCAGAGCAG
ATTGTACTGAGAGTGCACCATATGCGGTGTGAAATACCGCACAGATGCGTAAGGAGAAAATACCGCATCA
GGCGCTCTTCCGCTTCCTCGCTCACTGACTCGCTGCGCTCGGTCGTTCGGCTGCGGCGAGCGGTATCAGC
TCACTCAAAGGCGGTAATACGGTTATCCACAGAATCAGGGGATAACGCAGGAAAGAACATGTGAGCAAAA
GGCCAGCAAAAGGCCAGGAACCGTAAAAAGGCCGCGTTGCTGGCGTTTTTCCATAGGCTCCGCCCCCCTG
ACGAGCATCACAAAAATCGACGCTCAAGTCAGAGGTGGCGAAACCCGACAGGACTATAAAGATACCAGGC
GTTTCCCCCTGGAAGCTCCCTCGTGCGCTCTCCTGTTCCGACCCTGCCGCTTACCGGATACCTGTCCGCC
TTTCTCCCTTCGGGAAGCGTGGCGCTTTCTCATAGCTCACGCTGTAGGTATCTCAGTTCGGTGTAGGTCG
TTCGCTCCAAGCTGGGCTGTGTGCACGAACCCCCCGTTCAGCCCGACCGCTGCGCCTTATCCGGTAACTA
TCGTCTTGAGTCCAACCCGGTAAGACACGACTTATCGCCACTGGCAGCAGCCACTGGTAACAGGATTAGC
AGAGCGAGGTATGTAGGCGGTGCTACAGAGTTCTTGAAGTGGTGGCCTAACTACGGCTACACTAGAAGGA
CAGTATTTGGTATCTGCGCTCTGCTGAAGCCAGTTACCTTCGGAAAAAGAGTTGGTAGCTCTTGATCCGG
CAAACAAACCACCGCTGGTAGCGGTGGTTTTTTTGTTTGCAAGCAGCAGATTACGCGCAGAAAAAAAGGA
TCTCAAGAAGATCCTTTGATCTTTTCTACGGGGTCTGACGCTCAGTGGAACGAAAACTCACGTTAAGGGC
TGATGAATCCCCTAATGATTTTTATCAAAATCATTAAGTTAAGGTAGATACACATCTTGTCATATGATCA
AATGGTTTCGCCAAAAATCAATAATCAGACAACAAAATGTGCGAACTCGATATTTTACACGACTCTCTTT
ACCAATTCTGCCCCGAATTACACTTAAAACGACTCAACAGCTTAACGTTGGCTTGCCACGCCTTACTTGA
CTGTAAAACTCTCACTCTTACCGAACTTGGCCGTAACCTGCCAACCAAAGCGAGAACAAAACATAACATC
AAACGAATCGACCGATTGTTAGGTAATCGTCACCTCCACAAAGAGCGACTCGCTGTATACCGTTGGCATG
CTAGCTTTATCTGTTCGGGCAATACGATGCCCATTGTACTTGTTGACTGGTCTGATATCCGTGAGCAAAA
ACGGCTTATGGTATTGCGAGCTTCAGTCGCACTACACGGTCGTTCTGTTACTCTTTATGAGAAAGCGTTC
CCGCTTTCAGAGCAATGTTCAAAGAAAGCTCATGACCAATTTCTAGCCGACCTTGCGAGCATTCTACCGA
GTAACACCACACCGCTCATTGTCAGTGATGCTGGCTTTAAAGTGCCATGGTATAAATCCGTTGAGAAGCT
GGGTTGGTACTGGTTAAGTCGAGTAAGAGGAAAAGTACAATATGCAGACCTAGGAGCGGAAAACTGGAAA
CCTATCAGCAACTTACATGATATGTCATCTAGTCACTCAAAGACTTTAGGCTATAAGAGGCTGACTAAAA
GCAATCCAATCTCATGCCAAATTCTATTGTATAAATCTCGCTCTAAAGGCCGAAAAAATCAGCGCTCGAC
ACGGACTCATTGTCACCACCCGTCACCTAAAATCTACTCAGCGTCGGCAAAGGAGCCATGGATTCTAGCA
ACTAACTTACCTGTTGAAATTCGAACACCCAAACAACTTGTTAATATCTATTCGAAGCGAATGCAGATTG
AAGAAACCTTCCGAGACTTGAAAAGTCCTGCCTACGGACTAGGCCTACGCCATAGCCGAACGAGCAGCTC
AGAGCGTTTTGATATCATGCTGCTAATCGCCCTGATGCTTCAACTAACATGTTGGCTTGCGGGCGTTCAT
GCTCAGAAACAAGGTTGGGACAAGCACTTCCAGGCTAACACAGTCAGAAATCGAAACGTACTCTCAACAG
TTCGCTTAGGCATGGAAGTTTTGCGGCATTCTGGCTACACAATAACAAGGGAAGACTCACTCGTGGCTGC
AACCCTGCTTACTCAAAATCTATTCACACATGGTTACGTTTTGGGGAAATTATGAGGGGATCTCTCAGCG
TTAAGGGATTTTGGTCATGCATTCTAGGTACTAAAACAATTCATCCAGTAAAATATAATATTTTATTTTC
TCCCAATCAGGCTTGATCCCCAGTAAGTCAAAAAATAGCTCGACATACTGTTCTTCCCCGATATCCTCCC
TGATCGACCGGACGCAGAAGGCAATGTCATACCACTTGTCCGCCCTGCCGCTTCTCCCAAGATCAATAAA
GCCACTTACTTTGCCATCTTTCACAAAGATGTTGCTGTCTCCCAGGTCGCCGTGGGAAAAGACAAGTTCC
TCTTCGGGCTTTTCCGTCTTTAAAAAATCATACAGCTCGCGCGGATCTTTAAATGGAGTGTCTTCTTCCC
AGTTTTCGCAATCCACATCGGCCAGATCGTTATTCAGTAAGTAATCCAATTCGGCTAAGCGGCTGTCTAA
GCTATTCGTATAGGGACAATCCGATATGTCGATGGAGTGAAAGAGCCTGATGCACTCCGCATACAGCTCG
ATAATCTTTTCAGGGCTTTGTTCATCTTCATACTCTTCCGAGCAAAGGACGCCATCGGCCTCACTCATGA
GCAGATTGCTCCAGCCATCATGCCGTTCAAAGTGCAGGACCTTTGGAACAGGCAGCTTTCCTTCCAGCCA
TAGCATCATGTCCTTTTCCCGTTCCACATCATAGGTGGTCCCTTTATACCGGCTGTCCGTCATTTTTAAA
TATAGGTTTTCATTTTCTCCCACCAGCTTATATACCTTAGCAGGAGACATTCCTTCCGTATCTTTTACGC
AGCGGTATTTTTCGATCAGTTTTTTCAATTCCGGTGATATTCTCATTTTAGCCATTTATTATTTCCTTCC
TCTTTTCTACAGTATTTAAAGATACCCCAAGAAGCTAATTATAACAAGACGAACTCCAATTCACTGTTCC
TTGCATTCTAAAACCTTAAATACCAGAAAACAGCTTTTTCAAAGTTGTTTTCAAAGTTGGCGTATAACAT
AGTATCGACGGAGCCGATTTTGAAACCGCGGTGATCACAGGCAGCAACGCTCTGTCATCGTTACAATCAA
CATGCTACCCTCCGCGAGATCATCCGTGTTTCAAACCCGGCAGCTTAGTTGCCGTTCTTCCGAATAGCAT
CGGTAACATGAGCAAAGTCTGCCGCCTTACAACGGCTCTCCCGCTGACGCCGTCCCGGACTGATGGGCTG
CCTGTATCGAGTGGTGATTTTGTGCCGAGCTGCCGGTCGGGGAGCTGTTGGCTGGCTGGTGGCAGGATAT
ATTGTGGTGTAAACAAATTGACGCTTAGACAACTTAATAACACATTGCGGACGTTTTTAATGTACTGAAT
TAACGCCGAATTAATTCCTAGGCCACCATGTTGGGCCCGGCGCGCC
Features (pLannotate 1.2.2; 24 found; start..end, strand, type, name):
      1..21      -  misc_feature   MCS (fragment): pUC18/19 multiple cloning site
     96..770     +  promoter       CaMV 35S promoter (enhanced): cauliflower mosaic virus 35S promoter with a duplicated enhancer region
   1330..1941    +  CDS            CP: CAPSD_TRVPP - Experimental evidence at protein level: Swiss-Prot protein existence level 1. Capsid protein self-assembles to form rod-shaped virions about 22 nm in diameter with a central canal enclosing the viral genomic RNA. From Tobacco rattle virus (isolate PpK20) (TRV).
   2327..2402    +  misc_RNA       gRNA scaffold: guide RNA scaffold for the Streptococcus pyogenes CRISPR/Cas9 system
   2410..2508    +  CDS            FT (fragment): FT_ARATH - Experimental evidence at protein level: Swiss-Prot protein existence level 1. Component of the mobile flower-promoting signal (floral stimulus or florigen). Promotes the transition from vegetative growth to flowering. Required for 'SEPALLATA3' (SEP3) and 'FRUITFULL' (FUL) accumulation in mature rosette leaves. Seems to acts in parallel with 'LEAFY' to induce flowering by regulating 'APETALA1'. Translated in leaves and then transported to the shoot apical meristem where it activates the transcription of several floral meristem identity genes. May play a role in both the autonomous an
   2533..2608    +  misc_RNA       gRNA scaffold: guide RNA scaffold for the Streptococcus pyogenes CRISPR/Cas9 system
   2616..2717    +  CDS            FT (fragment): FT_ARATH - Experimental evidence at protein level: Swiss-Prot protein existence level 1. Component of the mobile flower-promoting signal (floral stimulus or florigen). Promotes the transition from vegetative growth to flowering. Required for 'SEPALLATA3' (SEP3) and 'FRUITFULL' (FUL) accumulation in mature rosette leaves. Seems to acts in parallel with 'LEAFY' to induce flowering by regulating 'APETALA1'. Translated in leaves and then transported to the shoot apical meristem where it activates the transcription of several floral meristem identity genes. May play a role in both the autonomous an
   2739..2814    +  misc_RNA       gRNA scaffold: guide RNA scaffold for the Streptococcus pyogenes CRISPR/Cas9 system
   2822..2920    +  CDS            FT (fragment): FT_ARATH - Experimental evidence at protein level: Swiss-Prot protein existence level 1. Component of the mobile flower-promoting signal (floral stimulus or florigen). Promotes the transition from vegetative growth to flowering. Required for 'SEPALLATA3' (SEP3) and 'FRUITFULL' (FUL) accumulation in mature rosette leaves. Seems to acts in parallel with 'LEAFY' to induce flowering by regulating 'APETALA1'. Translated in leaves and then transported to the shoot apical meristem where it activates the transcription of several floral meristem identity genes. May play a role in both the autonomous an
   3285..3324    +  ncRNA          TLS-PK6: Accession: RF01101 - Pseudoknot of tRNA-like structure
   3320..3375    +  ncRNA          Hammerhead 3: Accession: RF00008 - Hammerhead ribozyme (type III)
   3385..3403    +  CDS            9xHis (fragment): 9xHis affinity tag
   3438..3690    +  terminator     NOS terminator: nopaline synthase terminator and poly(A) signal
   3712..3736    +  misc_feature   RB T-DNA repeat: right border repeat from nopaline C58 T-DNA
   4076..4477    +  CDS            Y4CG_SINFN (fragment): Protein inferred from homology: Swiss-Prot protein existence level 3. From Sinorhizobium fredii (strain NBRC 101917 / NGR234).
   5037..5666    +  CDS            pVS1 StaA: stability protein from the Pseudomonas plasmid pVS1 (Heeb et al., 2000)
   6095..7168    +  CDS            pVS1 RepA: replication protein from the Pseudomonas plasmid pVS1 (Heeb et al., 2000)
   7234..7428    +  rep_origin     pVS1 oriV: origin of replication for the Pseudomonas plasmid pVS1 (Heeb et al., 2000)
   7631..7670    +  CDS            rop (fragment): Rop protein, which maintains plasmids at low copy number; rop
   7772..7912    +  misc_feature   bom: basis of mobility region from pBR322
   8098..8686    -  rep_origin     ori: high-copy-number ColE1/pMB1/pBR322/pUC origin of replication
   8794..8863    -  ncRNA          RNA-OUT: Accession: RF00240 - RNA-OUT
  10111..10905   -  CDS            KanR: aminoglycoside phosphotransferase; aphA-3; confers resistance to kanamycin
  11330..11354   +  misc_feature   LB T-DNA repeat: left border repeat from nopaline C58 T-DNA
