[The description below was written by a language model from this plasmid's Addgene catalogue record and pLannotate feature annotations shown in this document.]
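Description:
pEE495 is a plant-expression binary T-DNA plasmid, built on the pEE515 backbone, that delivers an engineered Tobacco rattle virus RNA2 (TRV2) carrying multiplexed Cas9 guide RNAs. It has the architecture of an Agrobacterium binary vector. A ColE1/pMB1-type high-copy origin with a bom site supports propagation in E. coli, and the pVS1 oriV with RepA and StaA provides replication and stability in Agrobacterium. An aphA-3 kanamycin resistance gene lies outside the expression cassette and selects for the plasmid in bacteria. Left and right nopaline-type border repeats define the transferred region.

Within the T-DNA, an enhanced (duplicated-enhancer) CaMV 35S promoter launches transcription of the TRV2 cDNA, which retains the viral capsid protein gene. Downstream of the coat protein are three consecutive units. Each unit consists of a Streptococcus pyogenes Cas9 gRNA scaffold followed by a roughly 100 nt fragment of Arabidopsis Flowering Locus T. These correspond to the recorded "direct repeat" array of guides NbAGsgRNA1, NbPDS3 sgRNA and NbAGsgRNA2, each augmented with truncated FT. The spacer sequences themselves are not recorded. The FT fragment is annotated as a coding fragment, but here it serves as an RNA mobility element rather than a protein-coding sequence. The viral 3′ tRNA-like structure, a hammerhead ribozyme that trims the transcript to an authentic viral end, and the NOS terminator complete the cassette. The short 9xHis annotation is probably a spurious match.

According to the associated publication title, constructs of this kind are used for multiplexed heritable gene editing with RNA viruses and mobile sgRNAs. The target names point to the Nicotiana benthamiana AG and PDS3 genes. The plasmid does not encode Cas9 or TRV RNA1, so both must be supplied separately.
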