Addgene plasmid #149291: pEE495
Purpose: T-DNA encoding TRV2 with direct repeat multiplexed truncated FT augmented gRNAs targeting NbAGsgRNA1, NbPDS3, NbAGsgRNA2
Depositing lab: Daniel Voytas. Depositing organization: University of Minnesota. Publication: Multiplexed heritable gene editing using RNA viruses and mobile single guide RNAs. Ellison EE, Nagalakshmi U, Gamo ME, Huang PJ, Dinesh-Kumar S, Voytas DF. Nat Plants. 2020 Jun 1. pii: 10.1038/s41477-020-0670-y. doi: 10.1038/s41477-020-0670-y. PubMed 32483329.
Backbone
  Vector backbone: pEE515
  Vector type: Plant Expression
Growth in bacteria
  Bacterial resistance: Kanamycin, 50 μg/mL
  Growth temperature: 37°C
  Growth strain: DH5alpha
  Copy number: High Copy
Gene/Insert
  Gene/Insert name: p35S:TRV2_Direct_NbAGsgRNA1_NbPDS3sgRNA_NbAGsgRNA2_TrunFT:tNos
  gRNA/shRNA sequence: Unknown
  Species: Tobacco Rattle Virus
  Promoter: 35S
  Cloning method: Restriction Enzyme; 5′ cloning site AarI (destroyed during cloning); 3′ cloning site AarI (destroyed during cloning)
Resource information
  A portion of this plasmid was derived from a plasmid made by: synthesized
Terms and licenses: Academic/Nonprofit Terms; Industry Terms: Not Available to Industry
How to cite: pEE495 was a gift from Daniel Voytas (Addgene plasmid # 149291 ; http://n2t.net/addgene:149291 ; RRID:Addgene_149291)
